Addgene plasmid #236316: RPS6KA3-P3
Purpose: Study the role and mechanism of the 3' UTR in regulating RPS6KA3-P3 gene function.
Depositing lab: Angela Ting. Depositing organization: University of Texas MD Anderson Cancer Center. Publication: Differentiation in the human urothelia is defined by distinct alternative polyadenylation. Le NB, Sona S, Santo B, Zhang Y, Ou R, Schweickart RA, Kochat V, Padron WI, Rai K, Lee SH, Yi JM, Wessely O, Lee BH, Ting AH. Cell Rep. 2026 Jan 13;45(1):116839. doi: 10.1016/j.celrep.2025.116839. PubMed 41533515.
Backbone
  Vector backbone: pmirGLO Dual-Luciferase miRNA Target Expression Vector
  Vector type: Mammalian Expression
Growth in bacteria
  Bacterial resistance: Ampicillin, 100 μg/mL
  Growth temperature: 37°C
  Growth strain: DH5alpha
  Copy number: High Copy
Gene/Insert
  Gene/Insert name: RPS6KA3-P3 3'UTR
  Species: H. sapiens (human)
  Entrez Gene: RPS6KA3 (a.k.a. CLS, HU-3, ISPK-1, MAPKAPK1B, MRX19, RSK, RSK2, S6K-alpha3, XLID19, p90-RSK2, pp90RSK2)
  Cloning method: Gibson Cloning
Terms and licenses: Academic/Nonprofit Terms; Industry Terms: Not Available to Industry
How to cite: RPS6KA3-P3 was a gift from Angela Ting (Addgene plasmid # 236316 ; http://n2t.net/addgene:236316 ; RRID:Addgene_236316)
