[The description below was written by a language model from this plasmid's Addgene catalogue record and pLannotate feature annotations shown in this document.]
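Description:
RPS6KA3-P3 is a mammalian dual-luciferase reporter plasmid built on the pmirGLO Dual-Luciferase miRNA Target Expression Vector, carrying a 3' UTR from human RPS6KA3 (encoding the p90 ribosomal S6 kinase RSK2) that was introduced by Gibson cloning. It is maintained in E. coli as a high-copy plasmid through a ColE1/pUC-type origin and selected with ampicillin via the β-lactamase gene. A ColE1 cer site, which helps keep plasmids monomeric, is also annotated.

The primary reporter is the synthetic firefly luciferase gene luc2, driven by a PGK promoter. Between the end of the luc2 coding sequence and the remnant of the multiple cloning site lies a stretch of roughly 5.5 kb that is largely unannotated, consistent with the position of the inserted RPS6KA3 3' UTR. The short hits to C8orf17 and C9orf85 within it are probably incidental matches in human non-coding sequence rather than intended elements. An SV40 late-type polyadenylation signal sits beyond the cloning site. A second, independent cassette uses the SV40 enhancer/early promoter to express humanized Renilla luciferase followed by a neomycin/G418 resistance sequence and a synthetic poly(A) signal. This cassette provides an internal normalisation control and potential selection in mammalian cells. Other small fragment annotations (tnpA, bom, M13 ori, large T antigen, T7 terminator, SET1) appear to be backbone remnants or spurious matches.

Because the UTR is fused downstream of luc2, changes in the firefly/Renilla ratio report how this sequence affects transcript stability or translation. The stated purpose is to study 3' UTR-mediated regulation of RPS6KA3. The "P3" label likely denotes a particular polyadenylation-site isoform, given the associated work on alternative polyadenylation in human urothelium, although the record does not define it.
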