Features (pLannotate 1.2.2; 20 found; start..end, strand, type, name):
      1..589     +  rep_origin     ori: high-copy-number ColE1/pMB1/pBR322/pUC origin of replication
    747..1607    -  CDS            AmpR: β-lactamase; bla; confers resistance to ampicillin, carbenicillin, and related antibiotics
   1608..1712    -  promoter       AmpR promoter: bla
   1755..1847    +  CDS            tnpA (fragment): TN5P_ECOLX - Also known as tnp. Experimental evidence at protein level: Swiss-Prot protein existence level 1. Mediates transposition of transposon Tn5 by a 'cut and paste' mechanism. First, the monomeric transposase binds the 19 bp inverted DNA repeats flanking the transposon. Then, dimerization of the DNA- bound transposase creates a synaptic DNA complex. After nicking of the first DNA strand, excision of the transposon proceeds through a series of intermediates. The transposase then mediates the insertion of the transposon at a new site by strand transfer. The activity of the wild- type tran
   1868..1916    -  polyA_signal   poly(A) signal: synthetic polyadenylation signal
   1980..2772    -  CDS            NeoR/KanR (fragment): aminoglycoside phosphotransferase from Tn5; aph(3')-II (or nptII); confers resistance to neomycin, kanamycin, and G418 (Geneticin®)
   2823..3755    -  CDS            hRluc: Renilla luciferase human codon-optimized
   3806..4163    -  promoter       SV40 promoter: SV40 enhancer and early promoter
   4228..4279    +  misc_feature   bom (fragment): basis of mobility region from pBR322
   4280..4312    -  rep_origin     M13 ori (fragment): M13 bacteriophage origin of replication; arrow indicates direction of (+) strand synthesis
   4317..4385    +  CDS            large T antigen (fragment): large T antigen from SV40 (simian virus 40)
   4408..4529    +  polyA_signal   SV40 poly(A) signal: SV40 polyadenylation signal
   4551..4570    -  terminator     T7 terminator (fragment): transcription terminator for bacteriophage T7 RNA polymerase
   4578..4627    -  CDS            SET1 (fragment): solubility-enhancement tag derived from T7 phage gene 10B
   4634..4657    -  misc_feature   MCS (fragment): pUC18/19 multiple cloning site
   6141..6236    +  CDS            C8orf17 (fragment): MOST1_HUMAN - Experimental evidence at protein level: Swiss-Prot protein existence level 1. May be involved in cell survival, proliferation and progression of cancer cells. From Homo sapiens (Human).
   6258..6410    -  CDS            C9orf85 (fragment): CI085_HUMAN - Experimental evidence at protein level: Swiss-Prot protein existence level 1. From Homo sapiens (Human).
  10176..11828   -  CDS            luciferase: firefly luciferase synthetic luc2 version of the luciferase gene
  11875..12374   -  promoter       PGK promoter: mouse phosphoglycerate kinase 1 promoter
  12431..12714   -  misc_feature   cer region: ColE1-derived recombination site that helps to maintain plasmids as monomers
>Addgene plasmid #236316 | RPS6KA3-P3 | addgene full sequence | sequence record 469278 | Addgene NGS Result
TTGAAATCCTTTTTTTCTGCGCGTAATCTGCTGCTTGCAAACAAAAAAACCACCGCTACCAGCGGTGGTT
TGTTTGCCGGATCAAGAGCTACCAACTCTTTTTCCGAAGGTAACTGGCTTCAGCAGAGCGCAGATACCAA
ATACTGTCCTTCTAGTGTAGCCGTAGTTAGGCCACCACTTCAAGAACTCTGTAGCACCGCCTACATACCT
CGCTCTGCTAATCCTGTTACCAGTGGCTGCTGCCAGTGGCGATAAGTCGTGTCTTACCGGGTTGGACTCA
AGACGATAGTTACCGGATAAGGCGCAGCGGTCGGGCTGAACGGGGGGTTCGTGCACACAGCCCAGCTTGG
AGCGAACGACCTACACCGAACTGAGATACCTACAGCGTGAGCTATGAGAAAGCGCCACGCTTCCCGAAGG
GAGAAAGGCGGACAGGTATCCGGTAAGCGGCAGGGTCGGAACAGGAGAGCGCACGAGGGAGCTTCCAGGG
GGAAACGCCTGGTATCTTTATAGTCCTGTCGGGTTTCGCCACCTCTGACTTGAGCGTCGATTTTTGTGAT
GCTCGTCAGGGGGGCGGAGCCTATGGAAAAACGCCAGCAACGCGGCCTTTTTACGGTTCCTGGCCTTTTG
CTGGCCTTTTGCTCACATGTTCTTTCCTGCGTTATCCCCTGATTCTGTGGATAACCGTATTACCGCCTTT
GAGTGAGCTGATACCGGTTGGGCGTCGCTTGGTCGGTCATTTCGAATTACCAATGCTTAATCAGTGAGGC
ACCTATCTCAGCGATCTGTCTATTTCGTTCATCCATAGTTGCCTGACTCCCCGTCGTGTAGATAACTACG
ATACGGGAGGGCTTACCATCTGGCCCCAGTGCTGCAATGATACCGCGAGACCCACGCTCACCGGCTCCAG
ATTTATCAGCAATAAACCAGCCAGCCGGAAGGGCCGAGCGCAGAAGTGGTCCTGCAACTTTATCCGCCTC
CATCCAGTCTATTAATTGTTGCCGGGAAGCTAGAGTAAGTAGTTCGCCAGTTAATAGTTTGCGCAACGTT
GTTGCCATTGCTACAGGCATCGTGGTGTCACGCTCGTCGTTTGGTATGGCTTCATTCAGCTCCGGTTCCC
AACGATCAAGGCGAGTTACATGATCCCCCATGTTGTGCAAAAAAGCGGTTAGCTCCTTCGGTCCTCCGAT
AGTTGTCAGAAGTAAGTTGGCCGCAGTGTTATCACTCATGGTTATGGCAGCACTGCATAATTCTCTTACT
GTCATGCCATCCGTAAGATGCTTTTCTGTGACTGGTGAGTACTCAACCAAGTCATTCTGAGAATAGTGTA
TGCGGCGACCGAGTTGCTCTTGCCCGGCGTCAATACGGGATAATACCGCGCCACATAGCAGAACTTTGAA
AGTGCTCATCATTGGAAAACGTTCTTCGGGGCGAAAACTCTCAAGGATCTTACCGCTGTTGAGATCCAGT
TCGATGTAACCCACTCGTGCACCCAACTGATCTTCAGCATCTTTTACTTTCACCAGCGTTTCTGGGTGAG
CAAAAACAGGAAGGCAAAATGCCGCAAAAAAGGGAATAAGGGCGACACGGAAATGTTGAATACTCATACT
CTTCCTTTTTCAATATTATTGAAGCATTTATCAGGGTTATTGTCTCATGAGCGGATACATATTTGAATGT
ATTTAGAAAAATAAACAAATAGGGGTTCCGCGCACATTTCCCCGAAAAGTGCCACCTGACGTCTAAGAAA
CCATTACGTAGAAAGCCAGTCCGCAGAAACGGTGCTGACCCCGGATGAATGTCAGCTACTGGGCTATCTG
GACAAGGGAAAACGCAAGCGCAAAGAGGATCCTTATCGCTATCGATTCACACAAAAAACCAACACACAGA
TGTAATGAAAATAAAGATATTTTATTGCGGCCATCGTGATGGCAGGTTGGGCGTCGCTTGGTCGGTCATT
TCGAACCCCAGAGTCCCGCTCAGAAGAACTCGTCAAGAAGGCGATAGAAGGCGATGCGCTGCGAATCGGG
AGCGGCGATACCGTAAAGCACGAGGAAGCGGTCAGCCCATTCGCCGCCAAGCTCTTCAGCAATATCACGG
GTAGCCAACGCTATGTCCTGATAGCGGTCCGCCACACCCAGCCGGCCACAGTCGATGAATCCAGAAAAGC
GGCCATTTTCCACCATGATATTCGGCAAGCAGGCATCGCCATGGGTCACGACGAGATCCTCGCCGTCGGG
CATGCGCGCCTTGAGCCTGGCGAACAGTTCGGCTGGCGCGAGCCCCTGATGCTCTTCGTCCAGATCATCC
TGATCGACAAGACCGGCTTCCATCCGAGTACGTGCTCGCTCGATGCGATGTTTCGCTTGGTGGTCGAATG
GGCAGGTAGCCGGATCAAGCGTATGCAGCCGCCGCATTGCATCAGCCATGATGGATACTTTCTCGGCAGG
AGCAAGGTGAGATGACAGGAGATCCTGCCCCGGCACTTCGCCCAATAGCAGCCAGTCCCTTCCCGCTTCA
GTGACAACGTCGAGCACAGCTGCGCAAGGAACGCCCGTCGTGGCCAGCCACGATAGCCGCGCTGCCTCGT
CCTGCAGTTCATTCAGGGCACCGGACAGGTCGGTCTTGACAAAAAGAACCGGGCGCCCCTGCGCTGACAG
CCGGAACACGGCGGCATCAGAGCAGCCGATTGTCTGTTGTGCCCAGTCATAGCCGAATAGCCTCTCCACC
CAAGCGGCCGGAGAACCTGCGTGCAATCCATCTTGTTCAATCCCTCCGGAGCCTCCGCCACCTGATCCGC
CACCTCCGCTCCCACCACCGGTCTGCTCGTTCTTCAGCACGCGCTCCACGAAGCTCTTGATGTACTTACC
CATTTCATCTGGAGCGTCCTCCTGGCTGAAGTGGAGGCCCTTCACCTTCACGAACTCGGTGTTAGGGAAC
TTCTTAGCTCCCTCGACAATAGCGTTGGAAAAGAACCCAGGGTCGGACTCGATGAACATCTTAGGCAGAT
CGTCGCTGGCCCGAAGGTAGGCGTTGTAGTTGCGGACAATCTGGACGACGTCGGGCTTGCCTCCCTTAAC
GAGAGGGATCTCGCGAGGCCAGGAGAGGGTAGGCCGTCTAACCTCGCCCTTCTCCTTGAATGGCTCCAGG
TAGGCAGCGAACTCCTCAGGCTCCAGTTTCCGCATGATCTTGCTTGGGAGCATGGTCTCGACGAAGAAGT
TATTCTCAAGCACCATTTTCTCGCCCTCTTCGCTCTTGATCAGGGCGATATCCTCCTCGATGTCAGGCCA
CTCGTCCCAGGACTCGATCACGTCCACGACACTCTCAGCATGGACGATGGCCTTGATCTTGTCTTGGTGC
TCGTAGGAGTAGTGAAAGGCCAGACAAGCCCCCCAGTCGTGGCCCACAAAGATGATTTTCTTTGGAAGGT
TCAGCAGCTCGAACCAAGCGGTGAGGTACTTGTAGTGATCCAGGAGGCGATATGAGCCATTCCCGCTCTT
GCCGGACTTACCCATTCCGATCAGATCAGGGATGATGCATCTAGCCACGGGCTCGATGTGAGGCACGACG
TGCCTCCACAGGTAGCTGGAGGCAGCGTTACCATGCAGAAAAATCACGGCGTTCTCGGCGTGCTTCTCGG
AATCATAGTAGTTGATGAAGGAGTCCAGCACGTTCATTTGCTTGCAGCGAGCCCACCACTGAGGCCCAGT
GATCATGCGTTTGCGTTGCTCGGGGTCGTACACCTTGGAAGCCATGGTGGCTCCAGCCTTTGGTTCGAGA
CTGTTGTGTCAGAAGAATCAAGCTTTTTGCAAAAGCCTAGGCCTCCAAAAAAGCCTCCTCACTACTTCTG
GAATAGCTCAGAGGCCGAGGCGGCCTCGGCCTCTGCATAAATAAAAAAAATTAGTCAGCCATGGGGCGGA
GAATGGGCGGAACTGGGCGGAGTTAGGGGCGGGATGGGCGGAGTTAGGGGCGGGACTATGGTTGCTGACT
AATTGAGATGCATGCTTTGCATACTTCTGCCTGCTGGGGAGCCTGGGGACTTTCCACACCTGGTTGCTGA
CTAATTGAGATGCATGCTTTGCATACTTCTGCCTGCTGGGGAGCCTGGGGACTTTCCACACCCTAACTGA
CACACATTCCACAGCTGGTTCTTTCCGCCTCAGAAGGTACCTAACCAAGTTCCTCTTTCAGAGGTTATTT
CAGGCCATGGTGCTGCGCAGATCCGCGTATGCGGTGTGAAATACCGCACAGATGCGTAAGGAGAAAATAC
CGCATCAGGAAATTGTAAGCGTTAATATTTTGTTAAAATTCGATTTTACCACATTTGTAGAGGTTTTACT
TGCTTAAAAAAACCTCCCACATCTCCCCCTGAACCTGAAACATAAAATGAATGCAATTGTTGTTGTTAAC
TTGTTTATTGCAGCTTATAATGGTTACAAATAAAGCAATAGCATCACAAATTTCACAAATAAAGCATTTT
TTTCACTGCATTCTAGTTGTGGTTTGTCCAAACTCATCAATGTATCTTATCATGTCTGCTCGAAGCGGCC
GCCCCAAGGGGTTATGCTAGTTATTGCTCAGCGGTGGCAGCAGCCAACTCAGCTTCCTTTCGGGCTTTGT
TAGCAGCCGGATCAGCTTGCATGCCTGCAGGTCGACTAGTGACCTCAGTGAGATATTTGGTACCATGGTG
TAAGCTGATAGCACAAGTTCTGGCGACAGGTAGCACGTATCTGAGAGACACCTGCAAGCACACACTGTCC
CAGCTGGTACCCATAATGCTGCTGTTCCTGCTGCTGCTCCTGCTTTCCTCTCTTCTCGCTTTAAATGATT
GTTAGCAAGTTAGATTTTCCTGGAGCTTCGGAAGAAATGAAAATGGAAACATGATGAAGATATAGTCACT
GAATCAATGAGAAAAATAATGAACATATGAATACCACCTAAAAATACACTGAATAAAGTACACCATATAG
CATTATTTTTATAGGAAATATTTCATGTCCCTTAAATATTCTTTGTTAGTTATAGGGATGGACAGTTTAT
GTTAAGCACTTAGCTTAAACAATCCGTTTATATTAGCACTGTATCCCTTGTGCCATCCAACATTTTGTAT
GTTTTTGTAAACAGTTCATATACAGTACATTTCTGTACTGCTTTCTTTAATGTATACATGCCTTGTTTAA
CTTGGAATCTATTATTATTAATCAATTGACTATTAAATCTGGTTAAATAGTTCACCTGGATTAACAGTAT
TGTTGGACAGTCCTAAAAATGGCCAGATTGTGGAACAGCTGTTGAATGTAATACTTCCAAAATGTACATA
TCTTTCCCCACGTCTGTTTCACTGGTTCGTTCATTTGTTTGTTTCTTAAAGTCAGGTGCTCTGTCAGACT
AACCTAGAGAGCTGTTATGGTAGAGAAAGTTATCATATGTGTGTGGCATGAAATCAAGAATACACCTATG
AAGTTAGTCCATATACTTTGCAACTCCTTAGAGTACTTTTTTCCTTAATTAAGGAAGTAGTCCTTGCACT
TCTAATCTTACATAGCATCCATACTTAGAATTTGGCATATCATCTGGGATTTTGCCAATATACGTCAAAG
CCCTTTAAGAGTCATGGTAAGGAGATGGGTGAAGGAAAATTTAGCAACAGGTAATTGAAGTCCTATTGGA
TATTTCATGTTTAAATAGATATTCTATATTAAACACTAATTTAAATGTAATAAAGGCCAAAGGCCTCTGT
ATGAAATTGGATTTAAACTTTCTTATTTTAGGGAATAAAACATTATTGATCAAACAGTATCTGTTCTAAC
CTAAAATTATAGGTAGGGCAGGCTAAGTGAACAGCATTGAGTATTTTCTGAATCCCTCATGATAATTTAT
AGCCACATACTGCTTCCTTTGACTTCAGGAATGATCAGTTTTCATAATGGCCACTGGGCCTGCTTAGATT
GCAGTATTCATTATCTGCATCTAATTTGGTAGTTTCCACAATCGTATTTGATGAAAGAAACTTCAGTCCC
CATTATTACCTGTGTCTTTGCCAAGCTGCCTAGCATACATCAGTATGTAATGTAAAAGACATATGAGCAA
GAAAAAAGTGATTTAACTTACCTCATCAAGAATGTGCCCCTACAGGCCGGGCGCAGTGGCTCACGCCTGT
AATCCCAGCATTTTGGGAGGCCGAGGCAGGTGGATCACCTGAGGTCAGGAGTTTGAGACCAGCCTGGCCA
ACATGGTGAAACCCCGTCTCTACTAAAAAATACAAAAATTAGCTGGGCATGGTGGCGTGCACCTGTAATC
CTAGCTACTCAGGAGGCTGAGGCAGGAGAATCGCTTGAACCTGGGAGGTGGTGGTTGCAGTGAGCCAAGA
TCACACCATTGCACTCCAGCCTGGGTGACAGAGTGAGACTCTGTCTCAAGAAGGAAAAAAAAAAGAATGT
ACTCATACAGATTTTTGTTAGTCATCATGTAATAAGCCATTTATATCAGAAACCTTTTTTCCTGCCACAG
AAGCTTTAAATTTTCCCCTAAGAGTACAAAGCCAAGAGAGTGTGGTTTATCTAAATGTCCTGAAATCCAC
TTGTCATTCCTTAATTTCTCCTCTATGCAATTAAAGAGAAAGGGGAAATCTATAACATTTCTTTTGCCCA
AGTGACACAAAAATGATTACTGCATAGAAATCAAATGTAAGTTTAGCTTCTAAATGAAATAATATATAGG
AGGGATATCAGAATGTCTAGATAGAGAAAGTATTTTCAAATTCTTGAATATATGGATGCTATTAAAAGCT
GCTTTCCATTGCCTGGAAAGAGAGCTTTTTTCCCTCCTCTATTCAGTGTTTCAAACTTTGGTCATCTCAA
ATTATTGTCACTTTTAAAATGTTAATGTCATTCTGAGCAGAAATAGATATATTTTCAGATTTTTTTACAC
TGATGCTACTCCGTAATTGCTTAGGAGTATTGTCCATCATAGTATTTTAGAACTAGAAGTAAACACATAA
ATCCTTATAAATTACCCAATCCAACTTTCTCATATTGCATGTAGAGAACCTGAGACACATATCAAAGTCT
AGAATCCTTAACTTCTCCCCATTTTGTTTTTTTCCGCCTCATCACACCATGCTGCCTTTCCCTCATATGA
TCACCAACCAGTAGCTGAGTTCAAAAACTACATATTTCTTGGGCAGTCCTCTACTGGTATGTGATGCCAA
CTTTTATTTCTTTCGAAGATAATTGCCTTCTTTGCCTAGCCAAGCAGCCAATTTTATTGGAGAAAAGCAA
GTTATATGTTCACAAAATGGAAGGCTTTCTACCTAAATTTATTTCATCTGTGGTCCTCTTATTCTCTTCC
ATTGCTTTTGACATACAGTGGAAAAACTTGGCCAACGATGTGCTCTAAATATAGTGCTTGTGTTGGGTTA
ACTTTTCCATTAATTTCTCAACATCAATTATTCAGGCCCCTACAGTTGTGGTATTGAGGCCCCTAAAGGC
TTCTGCCTTTCACCAATTAGTGCTGCCAGTTACTGAGGCTTCTCCCAAAAGGTATCAGTCCAGTCTTAAA
GATATTTCATTGTGAAAGAAGAAACTAAACTATCAGGCCTCTTTTACAAAATGAGAGATTGAATTTAAGC
TTGTCAAGCACGTACTGGAAGGTATGAATTACACTACCATGTGTTTTGTATCTTCCCTTTCAAGTGATGA
TGTTAAATGAAGGTAAGTTTTTCATCCTTTTTTAATTTTTGTTTTTTATAAATCATTTCAGCTTTTTCTG
GTTTATAGAGGTGTCTTATTTCTAATGCAACAGACCCCCAACTTTAACAGATTTGATATGGATGCATTTA
TTCACAAGCAACCCCAAAAGTCCAAAAATGTAATAATTTTGACAAGGCCCAAAGTTGAGATGCTATGAAG
CTTGTGTGTGTGAAAAGTCAGTTATGATTGTCTGGAGAGAAGCTGTGGTGTGTATGCTGTAGAGTTTCCA
CATTTCACATGCAGTGTACTCCAAAAAGCGGGTTTGGGTCAACCATTTCCCATCTCTTTTTAAGAAGTGA
CTGCTGTTGGGGCCAGGGGACATCATGGGAGGTGGGGCTGTCCAGTTAGCTGTGCCCTGCACCTTCAGCC
CAGGAAAGATTTGAACAGAGCAAAGGCTTCAAGAGAGGGCAGAATGTATTCGGCAGAAAAGGGACTCAGG
TAAGCCCAGCCTGGGATGAGAGCAGAAAAGCATTCAAGATTTGCAGGCCTTGCTATGGATGCGCTTAATC
ACCATGGAGGCCAGCAATACCCATCTCAGCATGGCTTTGATATTCTCTACTTCCTGGCCTTTAAAAATGA
CCTATAATTTTTCAGTTTGCTTTACTATATTTTATAAAGAAAATTCTATCTTATGGTTGATTGAGCATTG
AGACTTATGAAGGCATTAGGATAGATAGCTCAGGAATGTAAAGGTTCAGAAAAGGTCTGTTTTCTCAGAT
TAACAAATATGATGGATTCCATGGCTGACCTTGGTGCTTAAACCAGGAGGTTTCAATCTAGTCCTAGAGT
TGTGTCCCTCTGAAAGGCCCAATGCCATGTAACTAACTTTAAACTGGATATATACTTTGAGCCTTACTTA
ATTCACAGATAAGTTGACTTAACTCAGTATTTTTATTTCAATTAATGAAAACAGTCCTCTTTTCAACCCC
AGGTTGCTTACATTTTGCTGGTCTCCCCAAGTGACCATTGGTGGAGACCAATTAATGAAGGAATGAAATT
CACTTTATTGGGACTGTGGTATTCAACAGAGCCACACTTAACCACTTTTTCCAATGAAGAATCTCCAGAA
TGATAATGCCCAAATATGGATGGCCAAGAAGAATTTGTATCTACGGTGTGCTTTATGTGTTTTTGACACT
GCTGTATTCTGTGTGATCAAGTGATTTGCAGCTGGTTCCAATGTGACTGAGTGTTCTCAAAGATTTCTAG
TAACTAAGTCAACTTAATTTTCTTAAGCCTGGTATTACTATCAGCCTCACATTTACCACTTTGATTCTAG
TTTTTTAACTGTTCATAACAGGGCATACCGAGGGTTGGGATGAGAGCCTACTTCCTACCTCTTAAGGCAC
TTTCCTCATTATTTTGCCATATAATCTTGAACTGCATGATAAGCTGTTTAAATGTCCATGACTTCTCCCA
GAGCAACTAGCAAAGTATATGACATTTTGAATAGAGATTAGTGGAAAGGAAAATGTAGAGATTTAAGTTC
AGAGGTACAAACCTCAATAAAACCTCCTTAGAGCACATACCATGAGTAGAGTATATGTAAACGTATATGA
GAAGAGAGTCGCTATAATAGTCCTCTCTAAGTAGATTAGTTCATTGTCTAATGGAAGTGAACATCTTTAC
TCCTGTTATCACCATAGTACTGAATGAACTGTATAATGAGTTTTTCAAACAAGTATTTAAAATAGAACTT
TCACGTACAAAGCAAGGGCATAAAGATTTTGGTTTGTGTTTCTGTAAGTGTAGTTTACCATCTAAAGCTT
TGGTTTTTAATTTTAAAAAAAGCTTCAAGGTATTGCCATTCCTTAGCATCCTTATTGATTATGGGTGATG
AGTTTTTAACTCTTAAAATCATATACGTGTATTAGTTTATCTTAACTGTTGCCCTAAGCAAAAGGGAAGG
TATACACCTAAGGGATGTACTTATTTTGCATTTTTGGTCATGGGTGGGAATGGGGTGGGTGCCTACTTAA
ATAGTTTTTAAAAAAGAAAAAAATCACAAATATTTTTCTACTGTTATATATGATCTTCCTTTATACTAGT
TTCTCTCTAGTAAGGCATGCCAGAAGCCCAAGATACCATATCATGAATTCTTACATATTGTACCTTTTGT
TGGTGGTTAAATCGCATCAGATGCTTGGCATTGCTGCCATAATTATAAAATGCTTGTAAAGGATCAAATA
TCACTAAATACTTTAAATTGTTTTACTTAAGAGTCTAATCTGGGAAGTTTTCAAATCATACTATTAATGT
GTAATCTAAGCTCTTCAGATGTATCCATGAATAATCCTGGAACAATATTGCTTGTATTCCTGTCATAGAA
CAGGTTTTGTAATCTTTAAAAGAAATGAAAATTTATATAATAAAGTTTCAAATCAATGCAACTCGAGGCT
AGCGAGCTCGTTTAAACAACTAGAATTACACGGCGATCTTGCCGCCCTTCTTGGCCTTAATGAGAATCTC
GCGGATCTTGCGGGCGTCCAACTTGCCGGTCAGTCCTTTAGGCACCTCGTCCACGAACACAACACCACCG
CGCAGCTTCTTGGCGGTTGTAACCTGGCTGGCCACATAGTCCACGATCTCCTTCTCGGTCATGGTTTTAC
CGTGTTCCAGCACGACGACTGCGGCGGGCAGCTCGCCGGCATCGTCGTCGGGCAGGCCGGCGACCCCGGC
GTCGAAGATGTTGGGGTGTTGCAGCAGGATGCTCTCCAGTTCGGCTGGGGCTACCTGGTAGCCCTTGTAT
TTGATCAGGCTCTTCAGCCGGTCCACGATGAAGAAGTGCTCGTCCTCGTCCCAGTAGGCGATGTCGCCGC
TGTGCAGCCAGCCGTCCTTGTCGATGAGAGCGTTTGTAGCCTCGGGGTTGTTAACGTAGCCGCTCATGAT
CATGGGGCCACGGACGCACAGCTCGCCGCGCTGGTTCACACCCAGTGTCTTACCGGTGTCCAAGTCCACC
ACCTTAGCCTCGAAGAAGGGCACCACCTTGCCTACTGCGCCAGGCTTGTCGTCCCCTTCGGGGGTGATCA
GAATGGCGCTGGTTGTTTCTGTCAGGCCGTAGCCCTGGCGGATGCCTGGTAGGTGGAAGCGTTTGGCCAC
GGCCTCACCTACCTCCTTGCTGAGCGGCGCCCCGCCGCTGGCGATCTCGTGCAAGTTGCTTAGGTCGTAC
TTGTCGATGAGAGTGCTCTTAGCGAAGAAGCTAAATAGTGTGGGCACCAGCAGGGCAGATTGAATCTTAT
AGTCTTGCAAGCTGCGCAAGAATAGCTCCTCCTCGAAGCGGTACATGAGCACGACCCGAAAGCCGCAGAT
CAAGTAGCCCAGCGTGGTGAACATGCCGAAGCCGTGGTGAAATGGCACCACGCTGAGGATAGCGGTGTCG
GGGATGATCTGGTTGCCGAAGATGGGGTCGCGGGCATGACTGAATCGGACACAAGCGGTGCGGTGCGGTA
GGGCTACGCCCTTGGGCAATCCGGTACTGCCACTACTGTTCATGATCAGGGCGATGGTTTTGTCCCGGTC
GAAGCTCTCGGGCACGAAGTCGTACTCGTTGAAGCCGGGTGGCAAATGGGAAGTCACGAAGGTGTACATG
CTTTGGAAGCCCTGGTAGTCGGTCTTGCTATCCATGATGATGATCTTTTGTATGATCGGTAGCTTCTTTT
GCACGTTGAGGATCTTTTGCAGCCCTTTCTTGCTCACGAATACGACGGTGGGCTGGCTGATGCCCATGCT
GTTCAGCAGCTCGCGCTCGTTGTAGATGTCGTTAGCTGGGGCCACAGCCACACCGATGAACAGGGCACCC
AACACGGGCATGAAGAACTGCAAGCTATTCTCGCTGCACACCACGATCCGATGGTTTGTATTCAGCCCAT
AGCGCTTCATAGCTTCTGCCAGCCGAACGCTCATCTCGAAGTACTCGGCGTAGGTAATGTCCACCTCGAT
ATGTGCGTCGGTAAAGGCGATGGTGCCGGGCACCAGGGCGTAGCGCTTCATGGCTTTGTGCAGCTGCTCG
CCGGCGGTCCCGTCTTCGAGTGGGTAGAATGGCGCTGGGCCCTTCTTAATGTTTTTGGCATCTTCCATGG
TGGCTTTACCAACAGTACCGGATTGCCAAGCTTGGGCTGCAGGTCGAAAGGCCCGGAGATGAGGAAGAGG
AGAACAGCGCGGCAGACGTGCGCTTTTGAAGCGTGCAGAATGCCGGGCCTCCGGAGGACCTTCGGGCGCC
CGCCCCGCCCCTGAGCCCGCCCCTGAGCCCGCCCCCGGACCCACCCCTTCCCAGCCTCTGAGCCCAGAAA
GCGAAGGAGCAAAGCTGCTATTGGCCGCTGCCCCAAAGGCCTACCCGCTTCCATTGCTCAGCGGTGCTGT
CCATCTGCACGAGACTAGTGAGACGTGCTACTTCCATTTGTCACGTCCTGCACGACGCGAGCTGCGGGGC
GGGGGGGAACTTCCTGACTAGGGGAGGAGTAGAAGGTGGCGCGAAGGGGCCACCAAAGAACGGAGCCGGT
TGGCGCCTACCGGTGGATGTGGAATGTGTGCGAGGCCAGAGGCCACTTGTGTAGCGCCAAGTGCCCAGCG
GGGCTGCTAAAGCGCATGCTCCAGACTGCCTTGGGAAAAGCGCCTCCCCTACCCGGTAGATCTCGATCCT
CTACGCCGGACGCATCGTGGCCGGAGTACTGCGGTTTATCTCGATGGCTACGAGGGCAGACAGTAAGTGG
ATTTACCATAATCCCTTAATTGTACGCACCGCTAAAACGCGTTCAGCGCGATCACGGCAGCAGACAGGTA
AAAATGGCAACAAACCACCCGAAAAACTGCCGCAATCGCGCCTGATAAATTTTAACCGTATGAATACCTA
TGCAACCAGAGGGTACAGGCCACATTACCCCCACTTAATCCACTGAAGCTGCCATTTTTCATGGTTTCAC
CATCCCAGCGAAGGGCCATCCAGCGTGCGTTCCTGTATTTCCGGACTATAAAAGGATCTAGGTGAAGATC
CTTTTTGATAATCTCATGACCAAAATCCCTTAACGTGAGTTTTCGTTCCACTGAGCGTCAGACCCCGTAG
AAAAGATCAAAGGATCTTC
